Addgene plasmid #113477: pcDNA5FRT/TO-UBXD8-Strep-HA
Purpose: Expression of human UBXD8 with C-terminal strep-HA tag
Depositing lab: Hemmo Meyer. Depositing organization: Universitaet Duisburg-Essen. Publication: AP-SWATH reveals direct involvement of VCP/p97 in integrated stress response signaling through facilitating CReP/PPP1R15B degradation. Hulsmann J, Kravic B, Weith M, Gstaiger M, Aebersold RH, Collins BC, Meyer H. Mol Cell Proteomics. 2018 Mar 29. pii: RA117.000471. doi: 10.1074/mcp.RA117.000471. PubMed 29599191.
Backbone
  Vector backbone: pcDNA5-FRT-TO-cSH-GW
  Backbone manufacturer: Ruedi Aebersold
  Backbone size w/o insert (bp): 7017
  Vector type: Mammalian Expression
  Selectable markers: Hygromycin
Growth in bacteria
  Bacterial resistance: Ampicillin, 100 μg/mL
  Growth temperature: 37°C
  Growth strain: DH5alpha
  Copy number: High Copy
Gene/Insert
  Gene/Insert name: UBXD8 (alt names: FAF2; ETEA)
  Species: H. sapiens (human)
  Mutation: wildtype without stop codon
  Entrez Gene: FAF2 (a.k.a. ETEA, UBXD8, UBXN3B)
  Promoter: CMV
  Tag / fusion protein: 2xstrep-HA (C terminal on insert)
  Cloning method: Gateway Cloning
  Sequencing primers: 5′ CMV-F; 3′ BGH-rev
Terms and licenses: Academic/Nonprofit Terms; Industry Terms: Not Available to Industry
How to cite: pcDNA5FRT/TO-UBXD8-Strep-HA was a gift from Hemmo Meyer (Addgene plasmid # 113477 ; http://n2t.net/addgene:113477 ; RRID:Addgene_113477)
