[The description below was written by a language model from this plasmid's Addgene catalogue record and pLannotate feature annotations shown in this document.]
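Description:
pcDNA5FRT/TO-UBXD8-Strep-HA is a mammalian expression plasmid built on the Gateway-adapted pcDNA5-FRT-TO-cSH-GW backbone and carrying wild-type human UBXD8 (FAF2, also known as ETEA or UBXN3B), a factor involved in ER-associated degradation. It is maintained in E. coli at high copy through a ColE1/pUC-type origin with ampicillin selection (AmpR under its own bla promoter). A partial f1 origin and remnants of the lac region are also annotated in the backbone.

The FAF2 coding sequence lacks its stop codon and sits between attB1 and attB2 sites left by Gateway recombination. This lets translation read through into the vector-encoded C-terminal 2xStrep-HA tag. That tag is listed in the catalogue fields but was not picked up as a separate feature in the annotation; it presumably lies between attB2 and the bGH polyadenylation signal. Transcription is driven by the CMV enhancer/promoter. The short tet operator matches immediately downstream of it correspond to the "TO" design, in which expression is repressed in Tet repressor-expressing cells and induced with tetracycline or doxycycline.

A single FRT site directly precedes a hygromycin resistance gene that has no complete promoter of its own. FLP-mediated integration into a genomic FRT docking site in a suitable host line places that gene under a resident promoter, so hygromycin selects stable, isogenic, single-copy integrants.

The record's stated purpose is expression of tagged UBXD8. The associated publication concerns AP-SWATH analysis of VCP/p97, which is consistent with using the Strep-HA tag for affinity purification and mass spectrometry of interaction partners. The sequenced record is 6,705 nt, shorter than the listed empty backbone size, as expected when the Gateway cassette is replaced by the insert.
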