Features (pLannotate 1.2.2; 23 found; start..end, strand, type, name):
     99..478     +  enhancer       CMV enhancer: human cytomegalovirus immediate early enhancer
    479..682     +  promoter       CMV promoter: human cytomegalovirus (CMV) immediate early promoter
    684..703     +  promoter       PLtetO-1 promoter (fragment): modified phage lambda PL promoter with tet operator sites (Lutz and Bujard, 1997)
    705..724     +  promoter       PLtetO-1 promoter (fragment): modified phage lambda PL promoter with tet operator sites (Lutz and Bujard, 1997)
    732..765     +  promoter       TRE3GV promoter (fragment): 3rd-generation Tet-responsive promoter that can be activated by binding of Tet-On® 3G, optimized for retroviral and lentiviral vectors
    900..924     +  protein_bind   attB1: mutant version of attB; recombination site for the Gateway® BP reaction BP Clonase™
    930..2264    +  CDS            FAF2: FAF2_HUMAN - Also known as ETEA, KIAA0887, UBXD8, UBXN3B. Experimental evidence at protein level: Swiss-Prot protein existence level 1. Plays an important role in endoplasmic reticulum-associated degradation (ERAD) that mediates ubiquitin-dependent degradation of misfolded endoplasmic reticulum proteins (PubMed:18711132, PubMed:24215460). By controlling the steady-state expression of the IGF1R receptor, indirectly regulates the insulin-like growth factor receptor signaling pathway (PubMed:26692333). Involved in inhibition of lipid droplet degradation by binding to phospholipase PNPL2 and inhib
   2266..2290    -  protein_bind   attB2: mutant version of attB; recombination site for the Gateway® BP reaction BP Clonase™
   2527..2751    +  polyA_signal   bGH poly(A) signal: bovine growth hormone polyadenylation signal
   2755..2776    +  promoter       SV40 promoter (fragment): SV40 enhancer and early promoter
   2797..3030    +  rep_origin     f1 ori (fragment) (sequence partly withheld): f1 bacteriophage origin of replication; arrow indicates direction of (+) strand synthesis
   3035..3082    +  protein_bind   FRT: FLP-mediated recombination occurs in the 8-bp core sequence TCTAGAAA (Turan and Bode, 2011). FLP recombinase from the Saccharomyces cerevisiae 2μ plasmid
   3090..4112    +  CDS            HygR: aminoglycoside phosphotransferase from E. coli; aph(4)-Ia; confers resistance to hygromycin
   4122..4247    +  CDS            ble (fragment): BLE_KLEPN - Experimental evidence at protein level: Swiss-Prot protein existence level 1. Binding protein with a strong affinity to the bleomycin family of antibiotics. Binds to CL990; an antimitotic-antibiotic compound. From Klebsiella pneumoniae.
   4242..4363    +  polyA_signal   SV40 poly(A) signal: SV40 polyadenylation signal
   4436..4452    -  protein_bind   lac operator: The lac repressor binds to the lac operator to inhibit transcription in E. coli. This inhibition can be relieved by adding lactose or isopropyl-β-D-thiogalactopyranoside (IPTG). lac repressor encoded by lacI
   4460..4490    -  promoter       lac promoter: promoter for the E. coli lac operon
   4505..4526    -  protein_bind   CAP binding site: CAP binding activates transcription in the presence of cAMP. E. coli catabolite activator protein
   4539..4631    -  CDS            lacI (fragment): lac repressor; lacI; The lac repressor binds to the lac operator to inhibit transcription in E. coli. This inhibition can be relieved by adding lactose or isopropyl-β-D-thiogalactopyranoside (IPTG).
   4814..5402    -  rep_origin     ori: high-copy-number ColE1/pMB1/pBR322/pUC origin of replication
   5573..6433    -  CDS            AmpR: β-lactamase; bla; confers resistance to ampicillin, carbenicillin, and related antibiotics
   6434..6538    -  promoter       AmpR promoter: bla
   6597..6649    -  misc_feature   bom (fragment): basis of mobility region from pBR322
>Addgene plasmid #113477 | pcDNA5FRT/TO-UBXD8-Strep-HA | addgene full sequence | sequence record 218406 | Addgene NGS Result
TACAACAAGGCAAGGCTTGACCGACAATTGCATGAAGAATCTGCTTAGGGTTAGGCGTTTTGCGCTGCTT
CGCGATGTACGGGCCAGATATACGCGTTGACATTGATTATTGACTAGTTATTAATAGTAATCAATTACGG
GGTCATTAGTTCATAGCCCATATATGGAGTTCCGCGTTACATAACTTACGGTAAATGGCCCGCCTGGCTG
ACCGCCCAACGACCCCCGCCCATTGACGTCAATAATGACGTATGTTCCCATAGTAACGCCAATAGGGACT
TTCCATTGACGTCAATGGGTGGAGTATTTACGGTAAACTGCCCACTTGGCAGTACATCAAGTGTATCATA
TGCCAAGTACGCCCCCTATTGACGTCAATGACGGTAAATGGCCCGCCTGGCATTATGCCCAGTACATGAC
CTTATGGGACTTTCCTACTTGGCAGTACATCTACGTATTAGTCATCGCTATTACCATGGTGATGCGGTTT
TGGCAGTACATCAATGGGCGTGGATAGCGGTTTGACTCACGGGGATTTCCAAGTCTCCACCCCATTGACG
TCAATGGGAGTTTGTTTTGGCACCAAAATCAACGGGACTTTCCAAAATGTCGTAACAACTCCGCCCCATT
GACGCAAATGGGCGGTAGGCGTGTACGGTGGGAGGTCTATATAAGCAGAGCTCTCCCTATCAGTGATAGA
GATCTCCCTATCAGTGATAGAGATCGTCGACGAGCTCGTTTAGTGAACCGTCAGATCGCCTGGAGACGCC
ATCCACGCTGTTTTGACCTCCATAGAAGACACCGGGACCGATCCAGCCTCCGGACTCTAGCGTTTAAACT
TAAGCTTGGTACCGAGCTCGGATCCACTAGTCCAGTGTGGTGGAATTCTGCAGATATCAACAAGTTTGTA
CAAAAAAGCAGGCTCCACCATGGCGGCGCCTGAGGAGCGGGATCTAACCCAGGAGCAGACAGAGAAGCTG
CTGCAGTTTCAGGATCTCACTGGCATCGAATCTATGGATCAGTGTCGCCATACCTTGGAACAGCATAACT
GGAACATAGAGGCTGCTGTACAGGACAGATTGAATGAGCAAGAGGGCGTACCTAGTGTTTTCAACCCACC
TCCATCACGACCCCTGCAGGTTAATACAGCTGACCACAGGATCTACAGCTATGTTGTCTCAAGACCTCAA
CCAAGGGGGCTGCTTGGATGGGGTTATTACTTGATAATGCTTCCATTCCGGTTTACCTATTACACGATAC
TTGATATATTTAGGTTTGCTCTTCGTTTTATACGGCCTGACCCTCGCAGCCGGGTCACTGACCCCGTTGG
GGACATTGTTTCATTTATGCACTCTTTTGAAGAGAAATATGGGAGGGCACACCCTGTCTTCTACCAGGGA
ACGTACAGCCAGGCACTTAACGATGCCAAAAGGGAGCTTCGCTTTCTTTTGGTTTATCTTCATGGAGATG
ATCACCAGGACTCTGATGAGTTTTGTCGCAACACACTCTGTGCACCTGAAGTTATTTCACTAATAAACAC
TAGGATGCTCTTCTGGGCATGCTCTACAAACAAACCTGAGGGATACAGGGTCTCACAGGCTTTACGAGAG
AACACCTATCCATTCCTGGCCATGATTATGCTGAAGGATCGAAGGATGACTGTGGTGGGACGGCTAGAAG
GCCTCATTCAACCTGATGACCTCATTAACCAACTGACATTTATCATGGATGCTAACCAGACTTACCTGGT
GTCAGAACGCCTAGAAAGGGAAGAAAGAAACCAGACCCAAGTGCTGAGACAACAGCAGGATGAGGCCTAC
CTGGCCTCTCTCAGAGCTGACCAGGAGAAAGAAAGAAAGAAACGGGAGGAGCGGGAGCGTAAGCGGCGGA
AGGAGGAGGAGGTGCAACAGCAAAAGTTGGCAGAGGAGAGACGGCGGCAGAATTTACAGGAGGAAAAGGA
AAGGAAGTTGGAATGCCTGCCCCCTGAACCTTCCCCTGATGACCCTGAAAGTGTCAAGATCATCTTCAAA
TTACCTAATGATTCTCGAGTAGAGAGACGATTCCACTTTTCACAGTCTCTAACAGTAATCCACGACTTCT
TATTCTCCTTGAAGGAAAGCCCAGAAAAGTTTCAGATTGAAGCCAATTTTCCCAGGCGAGTGCTGCCCTG
CATCCCTTCAGAGGAGTGGCCCAATCCCCCTACGCTACAGGAGGCCGGACTCAGCCACACAGAAGTTCTT
TTTGTTCAGGACCTAACTGACGAATACCCAGCTTTCTTGTACAAAGTGGTTGATATCAAGGCCGCCGACA
TCACCAGCCTGTACAAGAAAGTGGGGTGGAGCCATCCCCAGTTCGAGAAGGGCGGAGGATCTGGCGGCGG
AAGCGGCGGAGGAAGCTGGTCCCACCCTCAGTTTGAGAAAGGCACCGAGCTGGGCAGCACCATGGCCAGC
TACCCCTACGACGTGCCCGACTACGCCTGATGACTCGAGTCTAGAGGGCCCGTTTAAACCCGCTGATCAG
CCTCGACTGTGCCTTCTAGTTGCCAGCCATCTGTTGTTTGCCCCTCCCCCGTGCCTTCCTTGACCCTGGA
AGGTGCCACTCCCACTGTCCTTTCCTAATAAAATGAGGAAATTGCATCGCATTGTCTGAGTAGGTGTCAT
TCTATTCTGGGGGGTGGGGTGGGGCAGGACAGCAAGGGGGAGGATTGGGAAGACAATAGCAGGCATGCTG
GGGATGCGGTGGGCTCTATGGCTTCTGAGGCGGAAAGAACCAGCTGGGGCTCTAGGGGGTATCCCC
[124 nt withheld, positions 2797-2920]
C
[91 nt withheld, positions 2922-3012]
AGGGTGATGGTTCACGTACCTAGAAGTTCCTATTCCGAAGTTCCTATTCTCTAGAAAGTATAGGAACTTC
CTTGGCCAAAAAGCCTGAACTCACCGCGACGTCTGTCGAGAAGTTTCTGATCGAAAAGTTCGACAGCGTC
TCCGACCTGATGCAGCTCTCGGAGGGCGAAGAATCTCGTGCTTTCAGCTTCGATGTAGGAGGGCGTGGAT
ATGTCCTGCGGGTAAATAGCTGCGCCGATGGTTTCTACAAAGATCGTTATGTTTATCGGCACTTTGCATC
GGCCGCGCTCCCGATTCCGGAAGTGCTTGACATTGGGGAATTCAGCGAGAGCCTGACCTATTGCATCTCC
CGCCGTGCACAGGGTGTCACGTTGCAAGACCTGCCTGAAACCGAACTGCCCGCTGTTCTGCAGCCGGTCG
CGGAGGCCATGGATGCGATCGCTGCGGCCGATCTTAGCCAGACGAGCGGGTTCGGCCCATTCGGACCGCA
AGGAATCGGTCAATACACTACATGGCGTGATTTCATATGCGCGATTGCTGATCCCCATGTGTATCACTGG
CAAACTGTGATGGACGACACCGTCAGTGCGTCCGTCGCGCAGGCTCTCGATGAGCTGATGCTTTGGGCCG
AGGACTGCCCCGAAGTCCGGCACCTCGTGCACGCGGATTTCGGCTCCAACAATGTCCTGACGGACAATGG
CCGCATAACAGCGGTCATTGACTGGAGCGAGGCGATGTTCGGGGATTCCCAATACGAGGTCGCCAACATC
TTCTTCTGGAGGCCGTGGTTGGCTTGTATGGAGCAGCAGACGCGCTACTTCGAGCGGAGGCATCCGGAGC
TTGCAGGATCGCCGCGGCTCCGGGCGTATATGCTCCGCATTGGTCTTGACCAACTCTATCAGAGCTTGGT
TGACGGCAATTTCGATGATGCAGCTTGGGCGCAGGGTCGATGCGACGCAATCGTCCGATCCGGAGCCGGG
ACTGTCGGGCGTACACAAATCGCCCGCAGAAGCGCGGCCGTCTGGACCGATGGCTGTGTAGAAGTACTCG
CCGATAGTGGAAACCGACGCCCCAGCACTCGTCCGAGGGCAAAGGAATAGCACGTACTACGAGATTTCGA
TTCCACCGCCGCCTTCTATGAAAGGTTGGGCTTCGGAATCGTTTTCCGGGACGCCGGCTGGATGATCCTC
CAGCGCGGGGATCTCATGCTGGAGTTCTTCGCCCACCCCAACTTGTTTATTGCAGCTTATAATGGTTACA
AATAAAGCAATAGCATCACAAATTTCACAAATAAAGCATTTTTTTCACTGCATTCTAGTTGTGGTTTGTC
CAAACTCATCAATGTATCTTATCATGTCTGTATACCGTCGACCTCTAGCTAGAGCTTGGCGTAATCATGG
TCATAGCTGTTTCCTGTGTGAAATTGTTATCCGCTCACAATTCCACACAACATACGAGCCGGAAGCATAA
AGTGTAAAGCCTGGGGTGCCTAATGAGTGAGCTAACTCACATTAATTGCGTTGCGCTCACTGCCCGCTTT
CCAGTCGGGAAACCTGTCGTGCCAGCTGCATTAATGAATCGGCCAACGCGCGGGGAGAGGCGGTTTGCGT
ATTGGGCGCTCTTCCGCTTCCTCGCTCACTGACTCGCTGCGCTCGGTCGTTCGGCTGCGGCGAGCGGTAT
CAGCTCACTCAAAGGCGGTAATACGGTTATCCACAGAATCAGGGGATAACGCAGGAAAGAACATGTGAGC
AAAAGGCCAGCAAAAGGCCAGGAACCGTAAAAAGGCCGCGTTGCTGGCGTTTTTCCATAGGCTCCGCCCC
CCTGACGAGCATCACAAAAATCGACGCTCAAGTCAGAGGTGGCGAAACCCGACAGGACTATAAAGATACC
AGGCGTTTCCCCCTGGAAGCTCCCTCGTGCGCTCTCCTGTTCCGACCCTGCCGCTTACCGGATACCTGTC
CGCCTTTCTCCCTTCGGGAAGCGTGGCGCTTTCTCATAGCTCACGCTGTAGGTATCTCAGTTCGGTGTAG
GTCGTTCGCTCCAAGCTGGGCTGTGTGCACGAACCCCCCGTTCAGCCCGACCGCTGCGCCTTATCCGGTA
ACTATCGTCTTGAGTCCAACCCGGTAAGACACGACTTATCGCCACTGGCAGCAGCCACTGGTAACAGGAT
TAGCAGAGCGAGGTATGTAGGCGGTGCTACAGAGTTCTTGAAGTGGTGGCCTAACTACGGCTACACTAGA
AGAACAGTATTTGGTATCTGCGCTCTGCTGAAGCCAGTTACCTTCGGAAAAAGAGTTGGTAGCTCTTGAT
CCGGCAAACAAACCACCGCTGGTAGCGGTGGTTTTTTTGTTTGCAAGCAGCAGATTACGCGCAGAAAAAA
AGGATCTCAAGAAGATCCTTTGATCTTTTCTACGGGGTCTGACGCTCAGTGGAACGAAAACTCACGTTAA
GGGATTTTGGTCATGAGATTATCAAAAAGGATCTTCACCTAGATCCTTTTAAATTAAAAATGAAGTTTTA
AATCAATCTAAAGTATATATGAGTAAACTTGGTCTGACAGTTACCAATGCTTAATCAGTGAGGCACCTAT
CTCAGCGATCTGTCTATTTCGTTCATCCATAGTTGCCTGACTCCCCGTCGTGTAGATAACTACGATACGG
GAGGGCTTACCATCTGGCCCCAGTGCTGCAATGATACCGCGAGACCCACGCTCACCGGCTCCAGATTTAT
CAGCAATAAACCAGCCAGCCGGAAGGGCCGAGCGCAGAAGTGGTCCTGCAACTTTATCCGCCTCCATCCA
GTCTATTAATTGTTGCCGGGAAGCTAGAGTAAGTAGTTCGCCAGTTAATAGTTTGCGCAACGTTGTTGCC
ATTGCTACAGGCATCGTGGTGTCACGCTCGTCGTTTGGTATGGCTTCATTCAGCTCCGGTTCCCAACGAT
CAAGGCGAGTTACATGATCCCCCATGTTGTGCAAAAAAGCGGTTAGCTCCTTCGGTCCTCCGATCGTTGT
CAGAAGTAAGTTGGCCGCAGTGTTATCACTCATGGTTATGGCAGCACTGCATAATTCTCTTACTGTCATG
CCATCCGTAAGATGCTTTTCTGTGACTGGTGAGTACTCAACCAAGTCATTCTGAGAATAGTGTATGCGGC
GACCGAGTTGCTCTTGCCCGGCGTCAATACGGGATAATACCGCGCCACATAGCAGAACTTTAAAAGTGCT
CATCATTGGAAAACGTTCTTCGGGGCGAAAACTCTCAAGGATCTTACCGCTGTTGAGATCCAGTTCGATG
TAACCCACTCGTGCACCCAACTGATCTTCAGCATCTTTTACTTTCACCAGCGTTTCTGGGTGAGCAAAAA
CAGGAAGGCAAAATGCCGCAAAAAAGGGAATAAGGGCGACACGGAAATGTTGAATACTCATACTCTTCCT
TTTTCAATATTATTGAAGCATTTATCAGGGTTATTGTCTCATGAGCGGATACATATTTGAATGTATTTAG
AAAAATAAACAAATAGGGGTTCCGCGCACATTTCCCCGAAAAGTGCCACCTGACGTCGACGGATCGGGAG
ATCTCCCGATCCCCTATGGTGCACTCTCAGTACAATCTGCTCTGATGCCGCATAGTTAAGCCAGTATCTG
CTCCCTGCTTGTGTGTTGGAGGTCGCTGAGTAGTGCGCGAGCAAAATTTAAGC
